>Addgene plasmid #115233 | pLV-TTBL | depositor full sequence | sequence record 217074 | pLV-TTBL sequence 16146 bps
GACGGATCGGGAGATCTCCCGATCCCCTATGGTCGACTCTCAGTACAATCTGCTCTGATGCCGCATAGTT
AAGCCAGTATCTGCTCCCTGCTTGTGTGTTGGAGGTCGCTGAGTAGTGCGCGAGCAAAATTTAAGCTACA
ACAAGGCAAGGCTTGACCGACAATTGCATGAAGAATCTGCTTAGGGTTAGGCGTTTTGCGCTGCTTCGCG
ATGTACGGGCCAGATATACGCGTTGACATTGATTATTGACTAGTTATTAATAGTAATCAATTACGGGGTC
ATTAGTTCATAGCCCATATATGGAGTTCCGCGTTACATAACTTACGGTAAATGGCCCGCCTGGCTGACCG
CCCAACGACCCCCGCCCATTGACGTCAATAATGACGTATGTTCCCATAGTAACGCCAATAGGGACTTTCC
ATTGACGTCAATGGGTGGACTATTTACGGTAAACTGCCCACTTGGCAGTACATCAAGTGTATCATATGCC
AAGTACGCCCCCTATTGACGTCAATGACGGTAAATGGCCCGCCTGGCATTATGCCCAGTACATGACCTTA
TGGGACTTTCCTACTTGGCAGTACATCTACGTATTAGTCATCGCTATTACCATGGTGATGCGGTTTTGGC
AGTACATCAATGGGCGTGGATAGCGGTTTGACTCACGGGGATTTCCAAGTCTCCACCCCATTGACGTCAA
TGGGAGTTTGTTTTGGCACCAAAATCAACGGGACTTTCCAAAATGTCGTAACAACTCCGCCCCATTGACG
CAAATGGGCGGTAGGCGTGTACGGTGGGAGGTCTATATAAGCAGCGCGTTTTGCCTGTACTGGGTCTCTC
TGGTTAGACCAGATCTGAGCCTGGGAGCTCTCTGGCTAACTAGGGAACCCACTGCTTAAGCCTCAATAAA
GCTTGCCTTGAGTGCTTCAAGTAGTGTGTGCCCGTCTGTTGTGTGACTCTGGTAACTAGAGATCCCTCAG
ACCCTTTTAGTCAGTGTGGAAAATCTCTAGCAGTGGCGCCCGAACAGGGACCTGAAAGCGAAAGGGAAAC
CAGAGCTCTCTCGACGCAGGACTCGGCTTGCTGAAGCGCGCACGGCAAGAGGCGAGGGGCGGCGACTGGT
GAGTACGCCAAAAATTTTGACTAGCGGAGGCTAGAAGGAGAGAGATGGGTGCGAGAGCGTCAGTATTAAG
CGGGGGAGAATTAGATCGCGATGGGAAAAAATTCGGTTAAGGCCAGGGGGAAAGAAAAAATATAAATTAA
AACATATAGTATGGGCAAGCAGGGAGCTAGAACGATTCGCAGTTAATCCTGGCCTGTTAGAAACATCAGA
AGGCTGTAGACAAATACTGGGACAGCTACAACCATCCCTTCAGACAGGATCAGAAGAACTTAGATCATTA
TATAATACAGTAGCAACCCTCTATTGTGTGCATCAAAGGATAGAGATAAAAGACACCAAGGAAGCTTTAG
ACAAGATAGAGGAAGAGCAAAACAAAAGTAAGACCACCGCACAGCAAGCGGCCGCTGATCTTCAGACTTG
GAGGAGGAGATATGAGGGACAATTGGAGAAGTGAATTATATAAATATAAAGTAGTAAAAATTGAACCATT
AGGAGTAGCACCCACCAAGGCAAAGAGAAGAGTGGTGCAGAGAGAAAAAAGAGCAGTGGGAATAGGAGCT
TTGTTCCTTGGGTTCTTGGGAGCAGCAGGAAGCACTATGGGCGCAGCCTCAATGACGCTGACGGTACAGG
CCAGACAATTATTGTCTGGTATAGTGCAGCAGCAGAACAATTTGCTGAGGGCTATTGAGGCGCAACAGCA
TCTGTTGCAACTCACAGTCTGGGGCATCAAGCAGCTCCAAGCAAGAATCCTAGCTGTGGAAAGATACCTA
AAGGATCAACAGCTCCTAGGGATTTGGGGTTGCTCTGGAAAACTCATTTGCACCACTGCTGTGCCTTGGA
ATGCTAGTTGGAGTAATAAATCTCTGGAACAGATCTGGAATCACACGACCTGGATGGAGTGGGACAGAGA
AATTAACAATTACACAAGCTTAATACACTCCTTAATTGAAGAATCGCAAAACCAGCAAGAAAAGAATGAA
CAAGAATTATTGGAATTAGATAAATGGGCAAGTTTGTGGAATTGGTTTAACATAACAAATTGGCTGTGGT
ATATAAAATTATTCATAATGATAGTAGGAGGCTTGGTAGGTTTAAGAATAGTTTTTGCTGTACTTTCTAT
AGTGAATAGAGTTAGGCAGGGATATTCACCATTATCGTTTCAGACCCACCTCCCAATCCCGAGGGGACCC
GACAGGCCCGAAGGAATAGAAGAAGAAGGTGGAGAGAGAGACAGAGACAGATCCATTCGATTAGTGAACG
GATCAACTTTTAAAAGAAAAGGGGGGATTGGGGGGTACAGTGCAGGGGAAAGAATAGTAGACATAATAGC
AACAGACATACAAACTAAAGAATTACAAAAACAAATTACAAAAATTCAAAATTTTATCGTTGGCTCGACC
CGGGTACCGAGCTCGACTTTCACTTTTCTCTATCACTGATAGGGAGTGGTAAACTCGACTTTCACTTTTC
TCTATCACTGATAGGGAGTGGTAAACTCGACTTTCACTTTTCTCTATCACTGATAGGGAGTGGTAAACTC
GACTTTCACTTTTCTCTATCACTGATAGGGAGTGGTAAACTCGACTTTCACTTTTCTCTATCACTGATAG
GGAGTGGTAAACTCGACTTTCACTTTTCTCTATCACTGATAGGGAGTGGTAAACTCGACTTTCACTTTTC
TCTATCACTGATAGGGAGTGGTAAAGGATCCCTCGACCTATATAAGCAGAGCTCGTTTAGTGAACCGTCA
GATCGCCTGGAGACGCCATCCACGCTGTTTTGACCTCCATAGAAGACACCGGGACCGATCCAGCCTCCGC
GGCCCTGCAGGCCGCCACCATGTCCAGACTGGACAAGAGCAAAGTCATCAACTCTGCCTTGGAGCTCCTG
AATGAAGTTGGCATTGAGGGCTTGACCACCAGGAAGCTGGCCCAGAAGCTGGGTGTGGAGCAGCCTACCC
TGTACTGGCATGTGAAGAACAAGAGGGCTCTGCTTGATGCCCTGGCCATTGAGATGTTGGACAGGCACCA
CACCCACTTCTGCCCTCTGGAAGGGGAGTCCTGGCAGGACTTCCTGAGGAACAATGCCAAGAGCTTCAGA
TGTGCCTTGCTCTCCCACCGGGATGGTGCCAAAGTTCACTTGGGCACCAGGCCTACAGAGAAGCAGTATG
AGACCCTGGAGAACCAGCTGGCATTCCTGTGCCAACAAGGCTTCTCCCTGGAAAATGCCTTGTATGCCCT
CTCTGCTGTGGGCCACTTCACCTTGGGCTGTGTGCTGGAGGACCAGGAGCACCAAGTTGCCAAGGAGGAG
AGGGAGACCCCCACCACTGACTCCATGCCACCACTGCTGCGGCAAGCTATTGAGTTGTTTGACCACCAAG
GGGCTGAGCCTGCATTCCTTTTTGGCCTGGAACTGATCATCTGTGGCCTGGAAAAGCAGCTGAAATGTGA
GTCTGGCTCTCACGTGCCCAAAAAGAGAAAGCACGTGCCTGCTGATGCCTTGGATGATTTTGACCTGGAC
ATGCTGCCTGCTGATGCCCTGGATGACTTTGATTTGGACATGCTCCCTGCTGATGCACTTGATGATTTTG
ACCTGGATATGCTGGGAAGCGGAGCTACTAACTTCAGCCTGCTGAAGCAGGCTGGAGACGTGGAGGAGAA
CCCTGGACCTATGAGCGAGCTGATTAAGGAGAACATGCACATGAAGCTGTACATGGAGGGCACCGTGGAC
AACCATCACTTCAAGTGCACATCCGAGGGCGAAGGCAAGCCCTACGAGGGCACCCAGACCATGAGAATCA
AGGTGGTCGAGGGCGGCCCTCTCCCCTTCGCCTTCGACATCCTGGCTACTAGCTTCCTCTACGGCAGCAA
GACCTTCATCAACCACACCCAGGGCATCCCCGACTTCTTCAAGCAGTCCTTCCCTGAGGGCTTCACATGG
GAGAGAGTCACCACATACGAAGACGGGGGCGTGCTGACCGCTACCCAGGACACCAGCCTCCAGGACGGCT
GCCTCATCTACAACGTCAAGATCAGAGGGGTGAACTTCACATCCAACGGCCCTGTGATGCAGAAGAAAAC
ACTCGGCTGGGAGGCCTTCACCGAGACGCTGTACCCCGCTGACGGCGGCCTGGAAGGCAGAAACGACATG
GCCCTGAAGCTCGTGGGCGGGAGCCATCTGATCGCAAACGCCAAGACCACATATAGATCCAAGAAACCCG
CTAAGAACCTCAAGATGCCTGGCGTCTACTATGTGGACTACAGACTGGAAAGAATCAAGGAGGCCAACAA
CGAGACCTACGTCGAGCAGCACGAGGTGGCAGTGGCCAGATACTGCGACCTCCCTAGCAAACTGGGGCAC
AAGCTTAATGGAAGCGGAGCTACTAACTTCAGCCTGCTGAAGCAGGCTGGAGACGTGGAGGAGAACCCTG
GACCTATGCTCGATCCTGGAGAGGTCTATGATGACCCTATTGACCCAATCGAGTTAGAGGCTGAACCCAG
AGGAACCCCCATTGTCCCCAACATCTTGAGGAACTCTGACTACAATCTCAACTCTCCTTTGATAGAAGAT
CCTGCTAGACTAATGTTAGAATGGTTAAAAACAGGGAATAGACCTTATCGGATGACTCTAACAGACAATT
GCTCCAGGTCTTTCAGAGTTTTGAAAGATTATTTCAAGAAGGTAGATTTGGGTTCTCTCAAGGTGGGCGG
AATGGCTGCACAGTCAATGATTTCTCTCTGGTTATATGGTGCCCACTCTGAATCCAACAGGAGCCGGAGA
TGTATAACAGACTTGGCCCATTTCTATTCCAAGTCGTCCCCCATAGAGAAGCTGTTGAATCTCACGCTAG
GAAATAGAGGGCTGAGAATCCCCCCAGAGGGAGTGTTAAGTTGCCTTGAGAGGGTTGATTATGATAATGC
ATTTGGAAGGTATCTTGCCAACACGTATTCCTCTTACTTGTTCTTCCATGTAATCACCTTATACATGAAC
GCCCTAGACTGGGATGAAGAAAAGACCATCCTAGCATTATGGAAAGATTTAACCTCAGTGGACATCGGGA
AGGACTTGGTAAAGTTCAAAGACCAAATATGGGGACTGCTGATCGTGACAAAGGACTTTGTTTACTCCCA
AAGTTCCAATTGTCTTTTTGACAGAAACTACACACTTATGCTAAAAGATCTTTTCTTGTCTCGCTTCAAC
TCCTTAATGGTCTTGCTCTCTCCCCCAGAGCCCCGATACTCAGATGACTTGATATCTCAACTATGCCAGC
TGTACATTGCTGGGGATCAAGTCTTGTCTATGTGTGGAAACTCCGGCTATGAAGTCATCAAAATATTGGA
GCCATATGTCGTGAATAGTTTAGTCCAGAGAGCAGAAAAGTTTAGGCCTCTCATTCATTCCTTGGGAGAC
TTTCCTGTATTTATAAAAGACAAGGTAAGTCAACTTGAAGAGACGTTCGGTCCCTGTGCAAGAAGGTTCT
TTAGGGCTCTGGATCAATTCGACAACATACATGACTTGGTTTTTGTGTTTGGCTGTTACAGGCATTGGGG
GCACCCATATATAGATTATCGAAAGGGTCTGTCAAAACTATATGATCAGGTTCACCTTAAAAAAATGATA
GATAAGTCCTACCAGGAGTGCTTAGCAAGCGACCTAGCCAGGAGGATCCTTAGATGGGGTTTTGATAAGT
ACTCCAAGTGGTATCTGGATTCAAGATTCCTAGCCCGAGACCACCCCTTGACTCCTTATATCAAAACCCA
AACATGGCCACCCAAACATATTGTAGACTTGGTGGGGGATACATGGCACAAGCTCCCGATCACGCAGATC
TTTGAGATTCCTGAATCAATGGATCCGTCAGAAATATTGGATGACAAATCACATTCTTTCACCAGAACGA
GACTAGCTTCTTGGCTGTCAGAAAACCGAGGGGGGCCTGTTCCTAGCGAAAAAGTTATTATCACGGCCCT
GTCTAAGCCGCCTGTCAATCCCCGAGAGTTTCTGAGGTCTATAGACCTCGGAGGATTGCCAGATGAAGAC
TTGATAATTGGCCTCAAGCCAAAGGAACGGGAATTGAAGATTGAAGGTCGATTCTTTGCTCTAATGTCAT
GGAATCTAAGATTGTATTTTGTCATCACTGAAAAACTCTTGGCCAACTACATCTTGCCACTTTTTGACGC
GCTGACTATGACAGACAACCTGAACAAGGTGTTTAAAAAGCTGATCGACAGGGTCACCGGGCAAGGGCTT
TTGGACTATTCAAGGGTCACATATGCATTTCACCTGGACTATGAAAAGTGGAACAACCATCAAAGATTAG
AGTCAACAGAGGATGTATTTTCTGTCCTAGATCAAGTGTTTGGATTGAAGAGAGTGTTTTCTAGAACACA
CGAGTTTTTTCAAAAGGCCTGGATCTATTATTCAGACAGATCAGACCTCATCGGGTTACGGGAGGATCAA
ATATACTGCTTAGATGCGTCCAACGGCCCAACCTGTTGGAATGGCCAGGATGGCGGGCTAGAAGGCTTAC
GGCAGAAGGGCTGGAGTCTAGTCAGCTTATTGATGATAGATAGAGAATCTCAAATCAGGAACACAAGAAC
CAAAATACTAGCTCAAGGAGACAACCAGGTTTTATGTCCGACATACATGTTGTCGCCAGGGCTATCTCAA
GAGGGGCTCCTCTATGAATTGGAGAGAATATCAAGGAATGCACTTTCGATATACAGAGCCGTCGAGGAAG
GGGCATCTAAGCTAGGGCTGATCATCAAGAAAGAAGAGACCATGTGTAGTTATGACTTCCTCATCTATGG
AAAAACCCCTTTGTTTAGAGGTAACATATTGGTGCCTGAGTCCAAAAGATGGGCCAGAGTCTCTTGCGTC
TCTAATGACCAAATAGTCAACCTCGCCAATATAATGTCGACAGTGTCCACCAATGCGCTAACAGTGGCAC
AACACTCTCAATCTTTGATCAAACCGATGAGGGATTTTCTGCTCATGTCAGTACAGGCAGTCTTTCACTA
CCTGCTATTTAGCCCAATCTTAAAGGGAAGAGTTTACAAGATTCTGAGCGCTGAAGGGGAGAGCTTTCTC
CTAGCCATGTCAAGGATAATCTATCTAGATCCTTCTTTGGGAGGGATATCTGGAATGTCCCTCGGAAGAT
TCCATATACGACAGTTCTCAGACCCTGTCTCTGAAGGGTTATCCTTCTGGAGAGAGATCTGGTTAAGCTC
CCAAGAGTCCTGGATTCACGCGTTGTGTCAAGAGGCTGGAAACCCAGATCTTGGAGAGAGAACACTCGAG
AGCTTCACTCGCCTTCTAGAAGATCCGACCACCTTAAATATCAGAGGAGGGGCCAGTCCTACCATTCTAC
TCAAGGATGCAATCAGAAAGGCTTTATATGACGAGGTGGACAAGGTGGAAAATTCAGAGTTTCGAGAGGC
AATCCTGTTGTCCAAGACCCATAGAGATAATTTTATACTCTTCTTAATATCTGTTGAGCCTCTGTTTCCT
CGATTTCTCAGTGAGCTATTCAGTTCGTCTTTTTTGGGAATCCCCGAGTCAATCATTGGATTGATACAAA
ACTCCCGAACGATAAGAAGGCAGTTTAGAAAGAGTCTCTCAAAAACTTTAGAAGAATCCTTCTACAACTC
AGAGATCCACGGGATTAGTCGGATGACCCAGACACCTCAGAGGGTTGGGGGGGTGTGGCCTTGCTCTTCA
GAGAGGGCAGATCTACTTAGGGAGATCTCTTGGGGAAGAAAAGTGGTAGGCACGACAGTTCCTCACCCTT
CTGAGATGTTGGGATTACTTCCCAAGTCCTCTATTTCTTGCACTTGTGGAGCAACAGGAGGAGGCAATCC
TAGAGTTTCTGTATCAGTACTCCCGTCCTTTGATCAGTCATTTTTTTCACGAGGCCCCCTAAAGGGATAC
TTGGGCTCGTCCACCTCTATGTCGACCCAGCTATTCCATGCATGGGAAAAAGTCACTAATGTTCATGTGG
TGAAGAGAGCTCTATCGTTAAAAGAATCTATAAACTGGTTCATTACTAGAGATTCCAACTTGGCTCAAGC
TCTAATTAGGAACATTATGTCTCTGACAGGCCCTGATTTCCCTCTAGAGGAGGCCCCTGTCTTCAAAAGG
ACGGGGTCAGCCTTGCATAGGTTCAAGTCTGCCAGATACAGCGAAGGAGGGTATTCTTCTGTCTGCCCGA
ACCTCCTCTCTCATATTTCTGTTAGTACAGACACCATGTCTGATTTGACCCAAGACGGGAAGAACTACGA
TTTCATGTTCCAGCCATTGATGCTTTATGCACAGACATGGACATCAGAGCTGGTACAGAGAGACACAAGG
CTAAGAGACTCTACGTTTCATTGGCACCTCCGATGCAACAGGTGTGTGAGACCCATTGACGACGTGACCC
TGGAGACCTCTCAGATCTTCGAGTTTCCGGATGTGTCGAAAAGAATATCCAGAATGGTTTCTGGGGCTGT
GCCTCACTTCCAGAGGCTTCCCGATATCCGTCTGAGACCAGGAGATTTTGAATCTCTAAGCGGTAGAGAA
AAGTCTCACCATATCGGATCAGCTCAGGGGCTCTTATACTCAATCTTAGTGGCAATTCACGACTCAGGAT
ACAATGATGGAACCATCTTCCCTGTCAACATATACGGCAAGGTTTCCCCTAGAGACTATTTGAGAGGGCT
CGCAAGGGGAGTATTGATAGGATCCTCGATTTGCTTCTTGACAAGAATGACAAATATCAATATTAATAGA
CCTCTTGAATTGGTCTCAGGGGTAATCTCATATATTCTCCTGAGGCTAGATAACCATCCCTCCTTGTACA
TAATGCTCAGAGAACCGTCTCTTAGAGGAGAGATATTTTCTATCCCTCAGAAAATCCCCGCCGCTTATCC
AACCACTATGAAAGAAGGCAACAGATCAATCTTGTGTTATCTCCAACATGTGCTACGCTATGAGCGAGAG
ATAATCACGGCGTCTCCAGAGAATGACTGGCTATGGATCTTTTCAGACTTTAGAAGTGCCAAAATGACGT
ACCTATCCCTCATTACTTACCAGTCTCATCTTCTACTCCAGAGGGTTGAGAGAAACCTATCTAAGAGTAT
GAGAGATAACCTGCGACAATTGAGTTCTTTGATGAGGCAGGTGCTGGGCGGGCACGGAGAAGATACCTTA
GAGTCAGACGACAACATTCAACGACTGCTAAAAGACTCTTTACGAAGGACAAGATGGGTGGATCAAGAGG
TGCGCCATGCAGCTAGAACCATGACTGGAGATTACAGCCCCAACAAGAAGGTGTCCCGTAAGGTAGGATG
TTCAGAATGGGTCTGCTCTGCTCAACAGGTTGCAGTCTCTACCTCAGCAAACCCGGCCCCTGTCTCGGAG
CTTGACATAAGGGCCCTCTCTAAGAGGTTCCAGAACCCTTTGATCTCGGGCTTGAGAGTGGTTCAGTGGG
CAACCGGTGCTCATTATAAGCTTAAGCCTATTCTAGATGATCTCAATGTTTTCCCATCTCTCTGCCTTGT
AGTTGGGGACGGGTCAGGGGGGATATCAAGGGCAGTCCTCAACATGTTTCCAGATGCCAAGCTTGTGTTC
AACAGTCTTTTAGAGGTGAATGACCTGATGGCTTCCGGAACACATCCACTGCCTCCTTCAGCAATCATGA
GGGGAGGAAATGATATCGTCTCCAGAGTGATAGATCTTGACTCAATCTGGGAAAAACCGTCCGACTTGAG
AAACTTGGCAACCTGGAAATACTTCCAGTCAGTCCAAAAGCAGGTCAACATGTCCTATGACCTCATTATT
TGCGATGCAGAAGTTACTGACATTGCATCTATCAACCGGATCACCCTGTTAATGTCCGATTTTGCATTGT
CTATAGATGGACCACTCTATTTGGTCTTCAAAACTTATGGGACTATGCTAGTAAATCCAAACTACAAGGC
TATTCAACACCTGTCAAGAGCGTTCCCCTCGGTCACAGGGTTTATCACCCAAGTAACTTCGTCTTTTTCA
TCTGAGCTCTACCTCCGATTCTCCAAACGAGGGAAGTTTTTCAGAGATGCTGAGTACTTGACCTCTTCCA
CCCTTCGAGAAATGAGCCTTGTGTTATTCAATTGTAGCAGCCCCAAGAGTGAGATGCAGAGAGCTCGTTC
CTTGAACTATCAGGATCTTGTGAGAGGATTTCCTGAAGAAATCATATCAAATCCTTACAATGAGATGATC
ATAACTCTGATTGACAGTGATGTAGAATCTTTTCTAGTCCACAAGATGGTTGATGATCTTGAGTTACAGA
GGGGAACTCTGTCTAAAGTGGCTATCATTATAGCCATCATGATAGTTTTCTCCAACAGAGTCTTCAACGT
TTCCAAACCCCTAACTGACCCCTCGTTCTATCCACCGTCTGATCCCAAAATCCTGAGGCACTTCAACATA
TGTTGCAGTACTATGATGTATCTATCTACTGCTTTAGGTGACGTCCCTAGCTTCGCAAGACTTCACGACC
TGTATAACAGACCTATAACTTATTACTTCAGAAAGCAAGTCATTCGAGGGAACGTTTATCTATCTTGGAG
TTGGTCCAACGACACCTCAGTGTTCAAAAGGGTAGCCTGTAATTCTAGCCTGAGTCTGTCATCTCACTGG
ATCAGGTTGATTTACAAGATAGTGAAGACTACCAGACTCGTTGGCAGCATCAAGGATCTATCCAGAGAAG
TGGAAAGACACCTTCATAGGTACAACAGGTGGATCACCCTAGAGGATATCAGATCTAGATCATCCCTACT
AGACTACAGTTGCCTGTGATGAGCTAGCAATCAACCTCTGGATTACAAAATTTGTGAAAGATTGACTGGT
ATTCTTAACTATGTTGCTCCTTTTACGCTATGTGGATACGCTGCTTTAATGCCTTTGTATCATGCTATTG
CTTCCCGTATGGCTTTCATTTTCTCCTCCTTGTATAAATCCTGGTTGCTGTCTCTTTATGAGGAGTTGTG
GCCCGTTGTCAGGCAACGTGGCGTGGTGTGCACTGTGTTTGCTGACGCAACCCCCACTGGTTGGGGCATT
GCCACCACCTGTCAGCTCCTTTCCGGGACTTTCGCTTTCCCCCTCCCTATTGCCACGGCGGAACTCATCG
CCGCCTGCCTTGCCCGCTGCTGGACAGGGGCTCGGCTGTTGGGCACTGACAATTCCGTGGTGTTGTCGGG
GAAGCTGACGTCCTTTCCATGGCTGCTCGCCTGTGTTGCCACCTGGATTCTGCGCGGGACGTCCTTCTGC
TACGTCCCTTCGGCCCTCAATCCAGCGGACCTTCCTTCCCGCGGCCTGCTGCCGGCTCTGCGGCCTCTTC
CGCGTCTTCGCCTTCGCCCTCAGACGAGTCGGATCTCCCTTTGGGCCGCCTCCCCGCCTGTTCGAATTCG
AGCTCGGTACCTTTAAGACCAATGACTTACAAGGCAGCTGTAGATCTTAGCCACTTTTTAAAAGAAAAGG
GGGGACTGGAAGGGCTAATTCACTCCCAAAGAAGACAAGATATCCTTGATCTGTGGATCTACCACACACA
AGGCTACTTCCCTGATTGACAGAACTACACACCAGGGCCAGGGGTCAGATATCCACTGACCTTTGGATGG
TGCTACAAGCTAGTACCAGTTGAGCCAGATAAGATAGAAGAGGCCAATAAAGGAGAGAACACCAGCTTGT
TACACCCTGTGAGCCTGCATGGGATGGATGACCCGGAGAGAGAAGTGTTAGAGTGGAGGTTTGACAGCCG
CCTAGCATTTCATCACGTGGCCCGAGAGCTGCATCCGGACTGTACTGGGTCTCTCTGGTTAGACCAGATC
TGAGCCTGGGAGCTCTCTGGCTAACTAGGGAACCCACTGCTTAAGCCTCAATAAAGCTTGCCTTGAGTGC
TTCAAGTAGTGTGTGCCCGTCTGTTGTGTGACTCTGGTAACTAGAGATCCCTCAGACCCTTTTAGTCAGT
GTGGAAAATCTCTAGCAGGGCCGCTTTAAACCCGCTGATCAGCCTCGACTGTGCCTTCTAGTTGCCAGCC
ATCTGTTGTTTGCCCCTCCCCCGTGCCTTCCTTGACCCTGGAAGGTGCCACTCCCACTGTCCTTTCCTAA
TAAAATGAGGAAATTGCATCGCATTGTCTGAGTAGGTGTCATTCTATTCTGGGGGGTGGGGTGGGGCAGG
ACAGCAAGGGGGAGGATTGGGAAGACAATAGCAGGCATGCTGGGGATGCGGTGGGCTCTATGGCTTCTGA
GGCGGAAAGAACCAGCTGGGGCTCTAGGGGGTATCCCC
[124 nt withheld, positions 12429-12552]
C
[32 nt withheld, positions 12554-12585]
CA
[57 nt withheld, positions 12588-12644]
A
[49 nt withheld, positions 12646-12694]
CCTTTGACGTTGGAGTCCACGTTCTTT
[37 nt withheld, positions 12722-12758]
ACCCTATCTCGGTCTATTCTTTTGATTTATAAGGGATTTTGGGGATTTCGGCCTATTGGTTAAAAAATGA
GCTGATTTAACAAAAATTTAACGCGAATTAATTCTGTGGAATGTGTGTCAGTTAGGGTGTGGAAAGTCCC
CAGGCTCCCCAGGCAGGCAGAAGTATGCAAAGCATGCATCTCAATTAGTCAGCAACCAGGTGTGGAAAGT
CCCCAGGCTCCCCAGCAGGCAGAAGTATGCAAAGCATGCATCTCAATTAGTCAGCAACCATAGTCCCGCC
CCTAACTCCGCCCATCCCGCCCCTAACTCCGCCCAGTTCCGCCCATTCTCCGCCCCATGGCTGACTAATT
TTTTTTATTTATGCAGAGGCCGAGGCCGCCTCTGCCTCTGAGCTATTCCAGAAGTAGTGAGGAGGCTTTT
TTGGAGGCCTAGGCTTTTGCAAAAAGCTCCCGGGAGCTTGTATATCCATTTTCGGATCTGATCAGCACGT
GTTGACAATTAATCATCGGCATAGTATATCGGCATAGTATAATACGACAAGGTGAGGAACTAAACCATGG
CCAAGTTGACCAGTGCCGTTCCGGTGCTCACCGCGCGCGACGTCGCCGGAGCGGTCGAGTTCTGGACCGA
CCGGCTCGGGTTCTCCCGGGACTTCGTGGAGGACGACTTCGCCGGTGTGGTCCGGGACGACGTGACCCTG
TTCATCAGCGCGGTCCAGGACCAGGTGGTGCCGGACAACACCCTGGCCTGGGTGTGGGTGCGCGGCCTGG
ACGAGCTGTACGCCGAGTGGTCGGAGGTCGTGTCCACGAACTTCCGGGACGCCTCCGGGCCGGCCATGAC
CGAGATCGGCGAGCAGCCGTGGGGGCGGGAGTTCGCCCTGCGCGACCCGGCCGGCAACTGCGTGCACTTC
GTGGCCGAGGAGCAGGACTGACACGTGCTACGAGATTTCGATTCCACCGCCGCCTTCTATGAAAGGTTGG
GCTTCGGAATCGTTTTCCGGGACGCCGGCTGGATGATCCTCCAGCGCGGGGATCTCATGCTGGAGTTCTT
CGCCCACCCCAACTTGTTTATTGCAGCTTATAATGGTTACAAATAAAGCAATAGCATCACAAATTTCACA
AATAAAGCATTTTTTTCACTGCATTCTAGTTGTGGTTTGTCCAAACTCATCAATGTATCTTATCATGTCT
GTATACCGTCGACCTCTAGCTAGAGCTTGGCGTAATCATGGTCATAGCTGTTTCCTGTGTGAAATTGTTA
TCCGCTCACAATTCCACACAACATACGAGCCGGAAGCATAAAGTGTAAAGCCTGGGGTGCCTAATGAGTG
AGCTAACTCACATTAATTGCGTTGCGCTCACTGCCCGCTTTCCAGTCGGGAAACCTGTCGTGCCAGCTGC
ATTAATGAATCGGCCAACGCGCGGGGAGAGGCGGTTTGCGTATTGGGCGCTCTTCCGCTTCCTCGCTCAC
TGACTCGCTGCGCTCGGTCGTTCGGCTGCGGCGAGCGGTATCAGCTCACTCAAAGGCGGTAATACGGTTA
TCCACAGAATCAGGGGATAACGCAGGAAAGAACATGTGAGCAAAAGGCCAGCAAAAGGCCAGGAACCGTA
AAAAGGCCGCGTTGCTGGCGTTTTTCCATAGGCTCCGCCCCCCTGACGAGCATCACAAAAATCGACGCTC
AAGTCAGAGGTGGCGAAACCCGACAGGACTATAAAGATACCAGGCGTTTCCCCCTGGAAGCTCCCTCGTG
CGCTCTCCTGTTCCGACCCTGCCGCTTACCGGATACCTGTCCGCCTTTCTCCCTTCGGGAAGCGTGGCGC
TTTCTCAATGCTCACGCTGTAGGTATCTCAGTTCGGTGTAGGTCGTTCGCTCCAAGCTGGGCTGTGTGCA
CGAACCCCCCGTTCAGCCCGACCGCTGCGCCTTATCCGGTAACTATCGTCTTGAGTCCAACCCGGTAAGA
CACGACTTATCGCCACTGGCAGCAGCCACTGGTAACAGGATTAGCAGAGCGAGGTATGTAGGCGGTGCTA
CAGAGTTCTTGAAGTGGTGGCCTAACTACGGCTACACTAGAAGGACAGTATTTGGTATCTGCGCTCTGCT
GAAGCCAGTTACCTTCGGAAAAAGAGTTGGTAGCTCTTGATCCGGCAAACAAACCACCGCTGGTAGCGGT
GGTTTTTTTGTTTGCAAGCAGCAGATTACGCGCAGAAAAAAAGGATCTCAAGAAGATCCTTTGATCTTTT
CTACGGGGTCTGACGCTCAGTGGAACGAAAACTCACGTTAAGGGATTTTGGTCATGAGATTATCAAAAAG
GATCTTCACCTAGATCCTTTTAAATTAAAAATGAAGTTTTAAATCAATCTAAAGTATATATGAGTAAACT
TGGTCTGACAGTTACCAATGCTTAATCAGTGAGGCACCTATCTCAGCGATCTGTCTATTTCGTTCATCCA
TAGTTGCCTGACTCCCCGTCGTGTAGATAACTACGATACGGGAGGGCTTACCATCTGGCCCCAGTGCTGC
AATGATACCGCGAGACCCACGCTCACCGGCTCCAGATTTATCAGCAATAAACCAGCCAGCCGGAAGGGCC
GAGCGCAGAAGTGGTCCTGCAACTTTATCCGCCTCCATCCAGTCTATTAATTGTTGCCGGGAAGCTAGAG
TAAGTAGTTCGCCAGTTAATAGTTTGCGCAACGTTGTTGCCATTGCTACAGGCATCGTGGTGTCACGCTC
GTCGTTTGGTATGGCTTCATTCAGCTCCGGTTCCCAACGATCAAGGCGAGTTACATGATCCCCCATGTTG
TGCAAAAAAGCGGTTAGCTCCTTCGGTCCTCCGATCGTTGTCAGAAGTAAGTTGGCCGCAGTGTTATCAC
TCATGGTTATGGCAGCACTGCATAATTCTCTTACTGTCATGCCATCCGTAAGATGCTTTTCTGTGACTGG
TGAGTACTCAACCAAGTCATTCTGAGAATAGTGTATGCGGCGACCGAGTTGCTCTTGCCCGGCGTCAATA
CGGGATAATACCGCGCCACATAGCAGAACTTTAAAAGTGCTCATCATTGGAAAACGTTCTTCGGGGCGAA
AACTCTCAAGGATCTTACCGCTGTTGAGATCCAGTTCGATGTAACCCACTCGTGCACCCAACTGATCTTC
AGCATCTTTTACTTTCACCAGCGTTTCTGGGTGAGCAAAAACAGGAAGGCAAAATGCCGCAAAAAAGGGA
ATAAGGGCGACACGGAAATGTTGAATACTCATACTCTTCCTTTTTCAATATTATTGAAGCATTTATCAGG
GTTATTGTCTCATGAGCGGATACATATTTGAATGTATTTAGAAAAATAAACAAATAGGGGTTCCGCGCAC
ATTTCCCCGAAAAGTGCCACCTGACGTC
Features (pLannotate 1.2.2; 36 found; start..end, strand, type, name):
     36..80      -  misc_feature   bom (fragment): basis of mobility region from pBR322
    235..614     +  enhancer       CMV enhancer: human cytomegalovirus immediate early enhancer
    615..814     +  promoter       CMV promoter: human cytomegalovirus (CMV) immediate early promoter
    832..1012    +  LTR            5' LTR (truncated): truncated 5' long terminal repeat (LTR) from HIV-1
   1056..1181    +  misc_feature   HIV-1 Ψ: packaging signal of human immunodeficiency virus type 1
   1165..1528    +  CDS            HIV-1 gag (fragment): gag protein from human immunodeficiency virus 1; gag
   1623..1959    +  ncRNA          RRE: Accession: RF00036 - HIV Rev response element
   2284..2384    +  CDS            Rev (fragment): human immunodeficiency virus 1 (HIV-1) Rev protein; rev; enhances nuclear export of unspliced and incompletely spliced viral mRNAs
   2388..2505    +  misc_feature   cPPT/CTS: central polypurine tract and central termination sequence of HIV-1
   2519..2536    -  misc_feature   MCS (fragment): pUC18/19 multiple cloning site
   2547..2817    -  protein_bind   tetracycline response element: contains seven copies of the tetracycline operator tetO tetracycline repressor TetR
   2837..2882    +  promoter       TRE3GV promoter (fragment): 3rd-generation Tet-responsive promoter that can be activated by binding of Tet-On® 3G, optimized for retroviral and lentiviral vectors
   2960..3580    +  CDS            tetR: TETR2_ECOLX - Experimental evidence at protein level: Swiss-Prot protein existence level 1. TetR is the repressor of the tetracycline resistance element; its N-terminal region forms a helix-turn-helix structure and binds DNA. Binding of tetracycline to TetR reduces the repressor affinity for the tetracycline resistance gene (tetA) promoter operator sites. From Escherichia coli.
   3660..3685    +  CDS            VP64 (fragment): tetrameric repeat of the minimal activation domain of herpes simplex virus VP16 (Beerli et al., 1998)
   3701..3726    +  CDS            VP160 (fragment): 10 tandem repeats of the minimal activation domain of herpes simplex virus VP16 (Cheng et al., 2013)
   3791..4489    +  CDS            TagBFP: TagBFP is a basic (constitutively fluorescent) blue fluorescent protein published in 2008, derived from Entacmaea quadricolor. It is reported to be a very rapidly-maturing monomer with very low acid sensitivity.
   4556..10936   +  CDS            L: L_RABVS - Experimental evidence at protein level: Swiss-Prot protein existence level 1. RNA-directed RNA polymerase that catalyzes the replication of viral genomic RNA. The template is composed of the viral RNA tightly encapsidated by the nucleoprotein (N). The replicase mode is dependent on intracellular N protein concentration. In this mode, the polymerase replicates the whole viral genome without recognizing transcriptional signals, and the replicated genome is not caped or polyadenylated. From Rabies virus (strain SAD B19) (RABV).
  10949..11537   +  misc_feature   WPRE: woodchuck hepatitis virus posttranscriptional regulatory element
  11557..11625   +  CDS            nef (fragment): NEF_HV1Z2 - Experimental evidence at protein level: Swiss-Prot protein existence level 1. Extracellular Nef protein targets CD4(+) T-lymphocytes for apoptosis by interacting with CXCR4 surface receptors. From Human immunodeficiency virus type 1 group M subtype D (isolate Z2/CDC-Z34) (HIV-1).
  11627..11939   +  LTR            3' LTR (fragment): 3' long terminal repeat (LTR) from HIV-1
  11947..12127   +  LTR            5' LTR (truncated): truncated 5' long terminal repeat (LTR) from HIV-1
  12159..12383   +  polyA_signal   bGH poly(A) signal: bovine growth hormone polyadenylation signal
  12387..12408   +  promoter       SV40 promoter (fragment): SV40 enhancer and early promoter
  12429..12857   +  rep_origin     f1 ori (sequence partly withheld): f1 bacteriophage origin of replication; arrow indicates direction of (+) strand synthesis
  12871..13201   +  promoter       SV40 promoter: SV40 enhancer and early promoter
  13249..13296   +  promoter       EM7 promoter: synthetic bacterial promoter&nbsp
  13315..13689   +  CDS            BleoR: antibiotic-binding protein; Sh ble from Streptoalloteichus hindustanus; confers resistance to bleomycin, phleomycin, and Zeocin™
  13699..13824   +  CDS            ble (fragment): BLE_KLEPN - Experimental evidence at protein level: Swiss-Prot protein existence level 1. Binding protein with a strong affinity to the bleomycin family of antibiotics. Binds to CL990; an antimitotic-antibiotic compound. From Klebsiella pneumoniae.
  13819..13940   +  polyA_signal   SV40 poly(A) signal: SV40 polyadenylation signal
  14011..14033   -  protein_bind   lac operator (fragment): The lac repressor binds to the lac operator to inhibit transcription in E. coli. This inhibition can be relieved by adding lactose or isopropyl-β-D-thiogalactopyranoside (IPTG). lac repressor encoded by lacI
  14037..14067   -  promoter       lac promoter: promoter for the E. coli lac operon
  14082..14103   -  protein_bind   CAP binding site: CAP binding activates transcription in the presence of cAMP. E. coli catabolite activator protein
  14116..14208   -  CDS            lacI (fragment): lac repressor; lacI; The lac repressor binds to the lac operator to inhibit transcription in E. coli. This inhibition can be relieved by adding lactose or isopropyl-β-D-thiogalactopyranoside (IPTG).
  14391..14979   -  rep_origin     ori: high-copy-number ColE1/pMB1/pBR322/pUC origin of replication
  15150..16010   -  CDS            AmpR: β-lactamase; bla; confers resistance to ampicillin, carbenicillin, and related antibiotics
  16011..16115   -  promoter       AmpR promoter: bla
