>Addgene plasmid #115233 | pLV-TTBL | addgene full sequence | sequence record 236087 | Addgene NGS Result
GACGGATCGGGAGATCTCCCGATCCCCTATGGTGCACTCTCAGTACAATCTGCTCTGATGCCGCATAGTT
AAGCCAGTATCTGCTCCCTGCTTGTGTGTTGGAGGTCGCTGAGTAGTGCGCGAGCAAAATTTAAGCTACA
ACAAGGCAAGGCTTGACCGACAATTGCATGAAGAATCTGCTTAGGGTTAGGCGTTTTGCGCTGCTTCGCG
ATGTACGGGCCAGATATACGCGTTGACATTGATTATTGACTAGTTATTAATAGTAATCAATTACGGGGTC
ATTAGTTCATAGCCCATATATGGAGTTCCGCGTTACATAACTTACGGTAAATGGCCCGCCTGGCTGACCG
CCCAACGACCCCCGCCCATTGACGTCAATAATGACGTATGTTCCCATAGTAACGCCAATAGGGACTTTCC
ATTGACGTCAATGGGTGGAGTATTTACGGTAAACTGCCCACTTGGCAGTACATCAAGTGTATCATATGCC
AAGTACGCCCCCTATTGACGTCAATGACGGTAAATGGCCCGCCTGGCATTATGCCCAGTACATGACCTTA
TGGGACTTTCCTACTTGGCAGTACATCTACGTATTAGTCATCGCTATTACCATGGTGATGCGGTTTTGGC
AGTACATCAATGGGCGTGGATAGCGGTTTGACTCACGGGGATTTCCAAGTCTCCACCCCATTGACGTCAA
TGGGAGTTTGTTTTGGCACCAAAATCAACGGGACTTTCCAAAATGTCGTAACAACTCCGCCCCATTGACG
CAAATGGGCGGTAGGCGTGTACGGTGGGAGGTCTATATAAGCAGCGCGTTTTGCCTGTACTGGGTCTCTC
TGGTTAGACCAGATCTGAGCCTGGGAGCTCTCTGGCTAACTAGGGAACCCACTGCTTAAGCCTCAATAAA
GCTTGCCTTGAGTGCTTCAAGTAGTGTGTGCCCGTCTGTTGTGTGACTCTGGTAACTAGAGATCCCTCAG
ACCCTTTTAGTCAGTGTGGAAAATCTCTAGCAGTGGCGCCCGAACAGGGACTTGAAAGCGAAAGGGAAAC
CAGAGGAGCTCTCTCGACGCAGGACTCGGCTTGCTGAAGCGCGCACGGCAAGAGGCGAGGGGCGGCGACT
GGTGAGTACGCCAAAAATTTTGACTAGCGGAGGCTAGAAGGAGAGAGATGGGTGCGAGAGCGTCAGTATT
AAGCGGGGGAGAATTAGATCGCGATGGGAAAAAATTCGGTTAAGGCCAGGGGGAAAGAAAAAATATAAAT
TAAAACATATAGTATGGGCAAGCAGGGAGCTAGAACGATTCGCAGTTAATCCTGGCCTGTTAGAAACATC
AGAAGGCTGTAGACAAATACTGGGACAGCTACAACCATCCCTTCAGACAGGATCAGAAGAACTTAGATCA
TTATATAATACAGTAGCAACCCTCTATTGTGTGCATCAAAGGATAGAGATAAAAGACACCAAGGAAGCTT
TAGACAAGATAGAGGAAGAGCAAAACAAAAGTAAGACCACCGCACAGCAAGCGGCCGCTGATCTTCAGAC
CTGGAGGAGGAGATATGAGGGACAATTGGAGAAGTGAATTATATAAATATAAAGTAGTAAAAATTGAACC
ATTAGGAGTAGCACCCACCAAGGCAAAGAGAAGAGTGGTGCAGAGAGAAAAAAGAGCAGTGGGAATAGGA
GCTTTGTTCCTTGGGTTCTTGGGAGCAGCAGGAAGCACTATGGGCGCAGCGTCAATGACGCTGACGGTAC
AGGCCAGACAATTATTGTCTGGTATAGTGCAGCAGCAGAACAATTTGCTGAGGGCTATTGAGGCGCAACA
GCATCTGTTGCAACTCACAGTCTGGGGCATCAAGCAGCTCCAGGCAAGAATCCTGGCTGTGGAAAGATAC
CTAAAGGATCAACAGCTCCTGGGGATTTGGGGTTGCTCTGGAAAACTCATTTGCACCACTGCTGTGCCTT
GGAATGCTAGTTGGAGTAATAAATCTCTGGAACAGATTTGGAATCACACGACCTGGATGGAGTGGGACAG
AGAAATTAACAATTACACAAGCTTAATACACTCCTTAATTGAAGAATCGCAAAACCAGCAAGAAAAGAAT
GAACAAGAATTATTGGAATTAGATAAATGGGCAAGTTTGTGGAATTGGTTTAACATAACAAATTGGCTGT
GGTATATAAAATTATTCATAATGATAGTAGGAGGCTTGGTAGGTTTAAGAATAGTTTTTGCTGTACTTTC
TATAGTGAATAGAGTTAGGCAGGGATATTCACCATTATCGTTTCAGACCCACCTCCCAACCCCGAGGGGA
CCCGACAGGCCCGAAGGAATAGAAGAAGAAGGTGGAGAGAGAGACAGAGACAGATCCATTCGATTAGTGA
ACGGATCAACTTTTAAAAGAAAAGGGGGGATTGGGGGGTACAGTGCAGGGGAAAGAATAGTAGACATAAT
AGCAACAGACATACAAACTAAAGAATTACAAAAACAAATTACAAAAATTCAAAATTTTATCGTTGGCTCG
ACCCGGGTACCGAGCTCGACTTTCACTTTTCTCTATCACTGATAGGGAGTGGTAAACTCGACTTTCACTT
TTCTCTATCACTGATAGGGAGTGGTAAACTCGACTTTCACTTTTCTCTATCACTGATAGGGAGTGGTAAA
CTCGACTTTCACTTTTCTCTATCACTGATAGGGAGTGGTAAACTCGACTTTCACTTTTCTCTATCACTGA
TAGGGAGTGGTAAACTCGACTTTCACTTTTCTCTATCACTGATAGGGAGTGGTAAACTCGACTTTCACTT
TTCTCTATCACTGATAGGGAGTGGTAAAGGATCCCTCGACCTATATAAGCAGAGCTCGTTTAGTGAACCG
TCAGATCGCCTGGAGACGCCATCCACGCTGTTTTGACCTCCATAGAAGACACCGGGACCGATCCAGCCTC
CGCGGCCCTGCAGGCCGCCACCATGTCCAGACTGGACAAGAGCAAAGTCATCAACTCTGCCTTGGAGCTC
CTGAATGAAGTTGGCATTGAGGGCTTGACCACCAGGAAGCTGGCCCAGAAGCTGGGTGTGGAGCAGCCTA
CCCTGTACTGGCATGTGAAGAACAAGAGGGCTCTGCTTGATGCCCTGGCCATTGAGATGTTGGACAGGCA
CCACACCCACTTCTGCCCTCTGGAAGGGGAGTCCTGGCAGGACTTCCTGAGGAACAATGCCAAGAGCTTC
AGATGTGCCTTGCTCTCCCACCGGGATGGTGCCAAAGTTCACTTGGGCACCAGGCCTACAGAGAAGCAGT
ATGAGACCCTGGAGAACCAGCTGGCATTCCTGTGCCAACAAGGCTTCTCCCTGGAAAATGCCTTGTATGC
CCTCTCTGCTGTGGGCCACTTCACCTTGGGCTGTGTGCTGGAGGACCAGGAGCACCAAGTTGCCAAGGAG
GAGAGGGAGACCCCCACCACTGACTCCATGCCACCACTGCTGCGGCAAGCTATTGAGTTGTTTGACCACC
AAGGGGCTGAGCCTGCATTCCTTTTTGGCCTGGAACTGATCATCTGTGGCCTGGAAAAGCAGCTGAAATG
TGAGTCTGGCTCTCACGTGCCCAAAAAGAGAAAGCACGTGCCTGCTGATGCCTTGGATGATTTTGACCTG
GACATGCTGCCTGCTGATGCCCTGGATGACTTTGATTTGGACATGCTCCCTGCTGATGCACTTGATGATT
TTGACCTGGATATGCTGGGAAGCGGAGCTACTAACTTCAGCCTGCTGAAGCAGGCTGGAGACGTGGAGGA
GAACCCTGGACCTATGAGCGAGCTGATTAAGGAGAACATGCACATGAAGCTGTACATGGAGGGCACCGTG
GACAACCATCACTTCAAGTGCACATCCGAGGGCGAAGGCAAGCCCTACGAGGGCACCCAGACCATGAGAA
TCAAGGTGGTCGAGGGCGGCCCTCTCCCCTTCGCCTTCGACATCCTGGCTACTAGCTTCCTCTACGGCAG
CAAGACCTTCATCAACCACACCCAGGGCATCCCCGACTTCTTCAAGCAGTCCTTCCCTGAGGGCTTCACA
TGGGAGAGAGTCACCACATACGAAGACGGGGGCGTGCTGACCGCTACCCAGGACACCAGCCTCCAGGACG
GCTGCCTCATCTACAACGTCAAGATCAGAGGGGTGAACTTCACATCCAACGGCCCTGTGATGCAGAAGAA
AACACTCGGCTGGGAGGCCTTCACCGAGACGCTGTACCCCGCTGACGGCGGCCTGGAAGGCAGAAACGAC
ATGGCCCTGAAGCTCGTGGGCGGGAGCCATCTGATCGCAAACGCCAAGACCACATATAGATCCAAGAAAC
CCGCTAAGAACCTCAAGATGCCTGGCGTCTACTATGTGGACTACAGACTGGAAAGAATCAAGGAGGCCAA
CAACGAGACCTACGTCGAGCAGCACGAGGTGGCAGTGGCCAGATACTGCGACCTCCCTAGCAAACTGGGG
CACAAGCTTAATGGAAGCGGAGCTACTAACTTCAGCCTGCTGAAGCAGGCTGGAGACGTGGAGGAGAACC
CTGGACCTATGCTCGATCCTGGAGAGGTCTATGATGACCCTATTGACCCAATCGAGTTAGAGGCTGAACC
CAGAGGAACCCCCATTGTCCCCAACATCTTGAGGAACTCTGACTACAATCTCAACTCTCCTTTGATAGAA
GATCCTGCTAGACTAATGTTAGAATGGTTAAAAACAGGGAATAGACCTTATCGGATGACTCTAACAGACA
ATTGCTCCAGGTCTTTCAGAGTTTTGAAAGATTATTTCAAGAAGGTAGATTTGGGTTCTCTCAAGGTGGG
CGGAATGGCTGCACAGTCAATGATTTCTCTCTGGTTATATGGTGCCCACTCTGAATCCAACAGGAGCCGG
AGATGTATAACAGACTTGGCCCATTTCTATTCCAAGTCGTCCCCCATAGAGAAGCTGTTGAATCTCACGC
TAGGAAATAGAGGGCTGAGAATCCCCCCAGAGGGAGTGTTAAGTTGCCTTGAGAGGGTTGATTATGATAA
TGCATTTGGAAGGTATCTTGCCAACACGTATTCCTCTTACTTGTTCTTCCATGTAATCACCTTATACATG
AACGCCCTAGACTGGGATGAAGAAAAGACCATCCTAGCATTATGGAAAGATTTAACCTCAGTGGACATCG
GGAAGGACTTGGTAAAGTTCAAAGACCAAATATGGGGACTGCTGATCGTGACAAAGGACTTTGTTTACTC
CCAAAGTTCCAATTGTCTTTTTGACAGAAACTACACACTTATGCTAAAAGATCTTTTCTTGTCTCGCTTC
AACTCCTTAATGGTCTTGCTCTCTCCCCCAGAGCCCCGATACTCAGATGACTTGATATCTCAACTATGCC
AGCTGTACATTGCTGGGGATCAAGTCTTGTCTATGTGTGGAAACTCCGGCTATGAAGTCATCAAAATATT
GGAGCCATATGTCGTGAATAGTTTAGTCCAGAGAGCAGAAAAGTTTAGGCCTCTCATTCATTCCTTGGGA
GACTTTCCTGTATTTATAAAAGACAAGGTAAGTCAACTTGAAGAGACGTTCGGTCCCTGTGCAAGAAGGT
TCTTTAGGGCTCTGGATCAATTCGACAACATACATGACTTGGTTTTTGTGTTTGGCTGTTACAGGCATTG
GGGGCACCCATATATAGATTATCGAAAGGGTCTGTCAAAACTATATGATCAGGTTCACCTTAAAAAAATG
ATAGATAAGTCCTACCAGGAGTGCTTAGCAAGCGACCTAGCCAGGAGGATCCTTAGATGGGGTTTTGATA
AGTACTCCAAGTGGTATCTGGATTCAAGATTCCTAGCCCGAGACCACCCCTTGACTCCTTATATCAAAAC
CCAAACATGGCCACCCAAACATATTGTAGACTTGGTGGGGGATACATGGCACAAGCTCCCGATCACGCAG
ATCTTTGAGATTCCTGAATCAATGGATCCGTCAGAAATATTGGATGACAAATCACATTCTTTCACCAGAA
CGAGACTAGCTTCTTGGCTGTCAGAAAACCGAGGGGGGCCTGTTCCTAGCGAAAAAGTTATTATCACGGC
CCTGTCTAAGCCGCCTGTCAATCCCCGAGAGTTTCTGAGGTCTATAGACCTCGGAGGATTGCCAGATGAA
GACTTGATAATTGGCCTCAAGCCAAAGGAACGGGAATTGAAGATTGAAGGTCGATTCTTTGCTCTAATGT
CATGGAATCTAAGATTGTATTTTGTCATCACTGAAAAACTCTTGGCCAACTACATCTTGCCACTTTTTGA
CGCGCTGACTATGACAGACAACCTGAACAAGGTGTTTAAAAAGCTGATCGACAGGGTCACCGGGCAAGGG
CTTTTGGACTATTCAAGGGTCACATATGCATTTCACCTGGACTATGAAAAGTGGAACAACCATCAAAGAT
TAGAGTCAACAGAGGATGTATTTTCTGTCCTAGATCAAGTGTTTGGATTGAAGAGAGTGTTTTCTAGAAC
ACACGAGTTTTTTCAAAAGGCCTGGATCTATTATTCAGACAGATCAGACCTCATCGGGTTACGGGAGGAT
CAAATATACTGCTTAGATGCGTCCAACGGCCCAACCTGTTGGAATGGCCAGGATGGCGGGCTAGAAGGCT
TACGGCAGAAGGGCTGGAGTCTAGTCAGCTTATTGATGATAGATAGAGAATCTCAAATCAGGAACACAAG
AACCAAAATACTAGCTCAAGGAGACAACCAGGTTTTATGTCCGACATACATGTTGTCGCCAGGGCTATCT
CAAGAGGGGCTCCTCTATGAATTGGAGAGAATATCAAGGAATGCACTTTCGATATACAGAGCCGTCGAGG
AAGGGGCATCTAAGCTAGGGCTGATCATCAAGAAAGAAGAGACCATGTGTAGTTATGACTTCCTCATCTA
TGGAAAAACCCCTTTGTTTAGAGGTAACATATTGGTGCCTGAGTCCAAAAGATGGGCCAGAGTCTCTTGC
GTCTCTAATGACCAAATAGTCAACCTCGCCAATATAATGTCGACAGTGTCCACCAATGCGCTAACAGTGG
CACAACACTCTCAATCTTTGATCAAACCGATGAGGGATTTTCTGCTCATGTCAGTACAGGCAGTCTTTCA
CTACCTGCTATTTAGCCCAATCTTAAAGGGAAGAGTTTACAAGATTCTGAGCGCTGAAGGGGAGAGCTTT
CTCCTAGCCATGTCAAGGATAATCTATCTAGATCCTTCTTTGGGAGGGATATCTGGAATGTCCCTCGGAA
GATTCCATATACGACAGTTCTCAGACCCTGTCTCTGAAGGGTTATCCTTCTGGAGAGAGATCTGGTTAAG
CTCCCAAGAGTCCTGGATTCACGCGTTGTGTCAAGAGGCTGGAAACCCAGATCTTGGAGAGAGAACACTC
GAGAGCTTCACTCGCCTTCTAGAAGATCCGACCACCTTAAATATCAGAGGAGGGGCCAGTCCTACCATTC
TACTCAAGGATGCAATCAGAAAGGCTTTATATGACGAGGTGGACAAGGTGGAAAATTCAGAGTTTCGAGA
GGCAATCCTGTTGTCCAAGACCCATAGAGATAATTTTATACTCTTCTTAATATCTGTTGAGCCTCTGTTT
CCTCGATTTCTCAGTGAGCTATTCAGTTCGTCTTTTTTGGGAATCCCCGAGTCAATCATTGGATTGATAC
AAAACTCCCGAACGATAAGAAGGCAGTTTAGAAAGAGTCTCTCAAAAACTTTAGAAGAATCCTTCTACAA
CTCAGAGATCCACGGGATTAGTCGGATGACCCAGACACCTCAGAGGGTTGGGGGGGTGTGGCCTTGCTCT
TCAGAGAGGGCAGATCTACTTAGGGAGATCTCTTGGGGAAGAAAAGTGGTAGGCACGACAGTTCCTCACC
CTTCTGAGATGTTGGGATTACTTCCCAAGTCCTCTATTTCTTGCACTTGTGGAGCAACAGGAGGAGGCAA
TCCTAGAGTTTCTGTATCAGTACTCCCGTCCTTTGATCAGTCATTTTTTTCACGAGGCCCCCTAAAGGGA
TACTTGGGCTCGTCCACCTCTATGTCGACCCAGCTATTCCATGCATGGGAAAAAGTCACTAATGTTCATG
TGGTGAAGAGAGCTCTATCGTTAAAAGAATCTATAAACTGGTTCATTACTAGAGATTCCAACTTGGCTCA
AGCTCTAATTAGGAACATTATGTCTCTGACAGGCCCTGATTTCCCTCTAGAGGAGGCCCCTGTCTTCAAA
AGGACGGGGTCAGCCTTGCATAGGTTCAAGTCTGCCAGATACAGCGAAGGAGGGTATTCTTCTGTCTGCC
CGAACCTCCTCTCTCATATTTCTGTTAGTACAGACACCATGTCTGATTTGACCCAAGACGGGAAGAACTA
CGATTTCATGTTCCAGCCATTGATGCTTTATGCACAGACATGGACATCAGAGCTGGTACAGAGAGACACA
AGGCTAAGAGACTCTACGTTTCATTGGCACCTCCGATGCAACAGGTGTGTGAGACCCATTGACGACGTGA
CCCTGGAGACCTCTCAGATCTTCGAGTTTCCGGATGTGTCGAAAAGAATATCCAGAATGGTTTCTGGGGC
TGTGCCTCACTTCCAGAGGCTTCCCGATATCCGTCTGAGACCAGGAGATTTTGAATCTCTAAGCGGTAGA
GAAAAGTCTCACCATATCGGATCAGCTCAGGGGCTCTTATACTCAATCTTAGTGGCAATTCACGACTCAG
GATACAATGATGGAACCATCTTCCCTGTCAACATATACGGCAAGGTTTCCCCTAGAGACTATTTGAGAGG
GCTCGCAAGGGGAGTATTGATAGGATCCTCGATTTGCTTCTTGACAAGAATGACAAATATCAATATTAAT
AGACCTCTTGAATTGGTCTCAGGGGTAATCTCATATATTCTCCTGAGGCTAGATAACCATCCCTCCTTGT
ACATAATGCTCAGAGAACCGTCTCTTAGAGGAGAGATATTTTCTATCCCTCAGAAAATCCCCGCCGCTTA
TCCAACCACTATGAAAGAAGGCAACAGATCAATCTTGTGTTATCTCCAACATGTGCTACGCTATGAGCGA
GAGATAATCACGGCGTCTCCAGAGAATGACTGGCTATGGATCTTTTCAGACTTTAGAAGTGCCAAAATGA
CGTACCTATCCCTCATTACTTACCAGTCTCATCTTCTACTCCAGAGGGTTGAGAGAAACCTATCTAAGAG
TATGAGAGATAACCTGCGACAATTGAGTTCTTTGATGAGGCAGGTGCTGGGCGGGCACGGAGAAGATACC
TTAGAGTCAGACGACAACATTCAACGACTGCTAAAAGACTCTTTACGAAGGACAAGATGGGTGGATCAAG
AGGTGCGCCATGCAGCTAGAACCATGACTGGAGATTACAGCCCCAACAAGAAGGTGTCCCGTAAGGTAGG
ATGTTCAGAATGGGTCTGCTCTGCTCAACAGGTTGCAGTCTCTACCTCAGCAAACCCGGCCCCTGTCTCG
GAGCTTGACATAAGGGCCCTCTCTAAGAGGTTCCAGAACCCTTTGATCTCGGGCTTGAGAGTGGTTCAGT
GGGCAACCGGTGCTCATTATAAGCTTAAGCCTATTCTAGATGATCTCAATGTTTTCCCATCTCTCTGCCT
TGTAGTTGGGGACGGGTCAGGGGGGATATCAAGGGCAGTCCTCAACATGTTTCCAGATGCCAAGCTTGTG
TTCAACAGTCTTTTAGAGGTGAATGACCTGATGGCTTCCGGAACACATCCACTGCCTCCTTCAGCAATCA
TGAGGGGAGGAAATGATATCGTCTCCAGAGTGATAGATCTTGACTCAATCTGGGAAAAACCGTCCGACTT
GAGAAACTTGGCAACCTGGAAATACTTCCAGTCAGTCCAAAAGCAGGTCAACATGTCCTATGACCTCATT
ATTTGCGATGCAGAAGTTACTGACATTGCATCTATCAACCGGATCACCCTGTTAATGTCCGATTTTGCAT
TGTCTATAGATGGACCACTCTATTTGGTCTTCAAAACTTATGGGACTATGCTAGTAAATCCAAACTACAA
GGCTATTCAACACCTGTCAAGAGCGTTCCCCTCGGTCACAGGGTTTATCACCCAAGTAACTTCGTCTTTT
TCATCTGAGCTCTACCTCCGATTCTCCAAACGAGGGAAGTTTTTCAGAGATGCTGAGTACTTGACCTCTT
CCACCCTTCGAGAAATGAGCCTTGTGTTATTCAATTGTAGCAGCCCCAAGAGTGAGATGCAGAGAGCTCG
TTCCTTGAACTATCAGGATCTTGTGAGAGGATTTCCTGAAGAAATCATATCAAATCCTTACAATGAGATG
ATCATAACTCTGATTGACAGTGATGTAGAATCTTTTCTAGTCCACAAGATGGTTGATGATCTTGAGTTAC
AGAGGGGAACTCTGTCTAAAGTGGCTATCATTATAGCCATCATGATAGTTTTCTCCAACAGAGTCTTCAA
CGTTTCCAAACCCCTAACTGACCCCTCGTTCTATCCACCGTCTGATCCCAAAATCCTGAGGCACTTCAAC
ATATGTTGCAGTACTATGATGTATCTATCTACTGCTTTAGGTGACGTCCCTAGCTTCGCAAGACTTCACG
ACCTGTATAACAGACCTATAACTTATTACTTCAGAAAGCAAGTCATTCGAGGGAACGTTTATCTATCTTG
GAGTTGGTCCAACGACACCTCAGTGTTCAAAAGGGTAGCCTGTAATTCTAGCCTGAGTCTGTCATCTCAC
TGGATCAGGTTGATTTACAAGATAGTGAAGACTACCAGACTCGTTGGCAGCATCAAGGATCTATCCAGAG
AAGTGGAAAGACACCTTCATAGGTACAACAGGTGGATCACCCTAGAGGATATCAGATCTAGATCATCCCT
ACTAGACTACAGTTGCCTGTGATGAGCTAGCAATCAACCTCTGGATTACAAAATTTGTGAAAGATTGACT
GGTATTCTTAACTATGTTGCTCCTTTTACGCTATGTGGATACGCTGCTTTAATGCCTTTGTATCATGCTA
TTGCTTCCCGTATGGCTTTCATTTTCTCCTCCTTGTATAAATCCTGGTTGCTGTCTCTTTATGAGGAGTT
GTGGCCCGTTGTCAGGCAACGTGGCGTGGTGTGCACTGTGTTTGCTGACGCAACCCCCACTGGTTGGGGC
ATTGCCACCACCTGTCAGCTCCTTTCCGGGACTTTCGCTTTCCCCCTCCCTATTGCCACGGCGGAACTCA
TCGCCGCCTGCCTTGCCCGCTGCTGGACAGGGGCTCGGCTGTTGGGCACTGACAATTCCGTGGTGTTGTC
GGGGAAGCTGACGTCCTTTCCATGGCTGCTCGCCTGTGTTGCCACCTGGATTCTGCGCGGGACGTCCTTC
TGCTACGTCCCTTCGGCCCTCAATCCAGCGGACCTTCCTTCCCGCGGCCTGCTGCCGGCTCTGCGGCCTC
TTCCGCGTCTTCGCCTTCGCCCTCAGACGAGTCGGATCTCCCTTTGGGCCGCCTCCCCGCCTGTTCGAAT
TCGAGCTCGGTACCTTTAAGACCAATGACTTACAAGGCAGCTGTAGATCTTAGCCACTTTTTAAAAGAAA
AGGGGGGACTGGAAGGGCTAATTCACTCCCAACGAAGACAAGATATCCTTGATCTGTGGATCTACCACAC
ACAAGGCTACTTCCCTGATTGGCAGAACTACACACCAGGGCCAGGGATCAGATATCCACTGACCTTTGGA
TGGTGCTACAAGCTAGTACCAGTTGAGCAAGAGAAGGTAGAAGAAGCCAATGAAGGAGAGAACACCCGCT
TGTTACACCCTGTGAGCCTGCATGGGATGGATGACCCGGAGAGAGAAGTATTAGAGTGGAGGTTTGACAG
CCGCCTAGCATTTCATCACATGGCCCGAGAGCTGCATCCGGACTGTACTGGGTCTCTCTGGTTAGACCAG
ATCTGAGCCTGGGAGCTCTCTGGCTAACTAGGGAACCCACTGCTTAAGCCTCAATAAAGCTTGCCTTGAG
TGCTTCAAGTAGTGTGTGCCCGTCTGTTGTGTGACTCTGGTAACTAGAGATCCCTCAGACCCTTTTAGTC
AGTGTGGAAAATCTCTAGCAGGGCCGCTTTAAACCCGCTGATCAGCCTCGACTGTGCCTTCTAGTTGCCA
GCCATCTGTTGTTTGCCCCTCCCCCGTGCCTTCCTTGACCCTGGAAGGTGCCACTCCCACTGTCCTTTCC
TAATAAAATGAGGAAATTGCATCGCATTGTCTGAGTAGGTGTCATTCTATTCTGGGGGGTGGGGTGGGGC
AGGACAGCAAGGGGGAGGATTGGGAAGACAATAGCAGGCATGCTGGGGATGCGGTGGGCTCTATGGCTTC
TGAGGCGGAAAGAACCAGCTGGGGCTCTAGGGGGTATCCCC
[124 nt withheld, positions 12432-12555]
C
[91 nt withheld, positions 12557-12647]
A
[49 nt withheld, positions 12649-12697]
CCTTTGACGTTGGAGTCCACGTTCTTT
[37 nt withheld, positions 12725-12761]
ACCCTATCTCGGTCTATTCTTTTGATTTATAAGGGATTTTGCCGATTTCGGCCTATTGGTTAAAAAATGA
GCTGATTTAACAAAAATTTAACGCGAATTAATTCTGTGGAATGTGTGTCAGTTAGGGTGTGGAAAGTCCC
CAGGCTCCCCAGCAGGCAGAAGTATGCAAAGCATGCATCTCAATTAGTCAGCAACCAGGTGTGGAAAGTC
CCCAGGCTCCCCAGCAGGCAGAAGTATGCAAAGCATGCATCTCAATTAGTCAGCAACCATAGTCCCGCCC
CTAACTCCGCCCATCCCGCCCCTAACTCCGCCCAGTTCCGCCCATTCTCCGCCCCATGGCTGACTAATTT
TTTTTATTTATGCAGAGGCCGAGGCCGCCTCTGCCTCTGAGCTATTCCAGAAGTAGTGAGGAGGCTTTTT
TGGAGGCCTAGGCTTTTGCAAAAAGCTCCCGGGAGCTTGTATATCCATTTTCGGATCTGATCAGCACGTG
TTGACAATTAATCATCGGCATAGTATATCGGCATAGTATAATACGACAAGGTGAGGAACTAAACCATGGC
CAAGTTGACCAGTGCCGTTCCGGTGCTCACCGCGCGCGACGTCGCCGGAGCGGTCGAGTTCTGGACCGAC
CGGCTCGGGTTCTCCCGGGACTTCGTGGAGGACGACTTCGCCGGTGTGGTCCGGGACGACGTGACCCTGT
TCATCAGCGCGGTCCAGGACCAGGTGGTGCCGGACAACACCCTGGCCTGGGTGTGGGTGCGCGGCCTGGA
CGAGCTGTACGCCGAGTGGTCGGAGGTCGTGTCCACGAACTTCCGGGACGCCTCCGGGCCGGCCATGACC
GAGATCGGCGAGCAGCCGTGGGGGCGGGAGTTCGCCCTGCGCGACCCGGCCGGCAACTGCGTGCACTTCG
TGGCCGAGGAGCAGGACTGACACGTGCTACGAGATTTCGATTCCACCGCCGCCTTCTATGAAAGGTTGGG
CTTCGGAATCGTTTTCCGGGACGCCGGCTGGATGATCCTCCAGCGCGGGGATCTCATGCTGGAGTTCTTC
GCCCACCCCAACTTGTTTATTGCAGCTTATAATGGTTACAAATAAAGCAATAGCATCACAAATTTCACAA
ATAAAGCATTTTTTTCACTGCATTCTAGTTGTGGTTTGTCCAAACTCATCAATGTATCTTATCATGTCTG
TATACCGTCGACCTCTAGCTAGAGCTTGGCGTAATCATGGTCATAGCTGTTTCCTGTGTGAAATTGTTAT
CCGCTCACAATTCCACACAACATACGAGCCGGAAGCATAAAGTGTAAAGCCTGGGGTGCCTAATGAGTGA
GCTAACTCACATTAATTGCGTTGCGCTCACTGCCCGCTTTCCAGTCGGGAAACCTGTCGTGCCAGCTGCA
TTAATGAATCGGCCAACGCGCGGGGAGAGGCGGTTTGCGTATTGGGCGCTCTTCCGCTTCCTCGCTCACT
GACTCGCTGCGCTCGGTCGTTCGGCTGCGGCGAGCGGTATCAGCTCACTCAAAGGCGGTAATACGGTTAT
CCACAGAATCAGGGGATAACGCAGGAAAGAACATGTGAGCAAAAGGCCAGCAAAAGGCCAGGAACCGTAA
AAAGGCCGCGTTGCTGGCGTTTTTCCATAGGCTCCGCCCCCCTGACGAGCATCACAAAAATCGACGCTCA
AGTCAGAGGTGGCGAAACCCGACAGGACTATAAAGATACCAGGCGTTTCCCCCTGGAAGCTCCCTCGTGC
GCTCTCCTGTTCCGACCCTGCCGCTTACCGGATACCTGTCCGCCTTTCTCCCTTCGGGAAGCGTGGCGCT
TTCTCATAGCTCACGCTGTAGGTATCTCAGTTCGGTGTAGGTCGTTCGCTCCAAGCTGGGCTGTGTGCAC
GAACCCCCCGTTCAGCCCGACCGCTGCGCCTTATCCGGTAACTATCGTCTTGAGTCCAACCCGGTAAGAC
ACGACTTATCGCCACTGGCAGCAGCCACTGGTAACAGGATTAGCAGAGCGAGGTATGTAGGCGGTGCTAC
AGAGTTCTTGAAGTGGTGGCCTAACTACGGCTACACTAGAAGAACAGTATTTGGTATCTGCGCTCTGCTG
AAGCCAGTTACCTTCGGAAAAAGAGTTGGTAGCTCTTGATCCGGCAAACAAACCACCGCTGGTAGCGGTG
GTTTTTTTGTTTGCAAGCAGCAGATTACGCGCAGAAAAAAAGGATCTCAAGAAGATCCTTTGATCTTTTC
TACGGGGTCTGACGCTCAGTGGAACGAAAACTCACGTTAAGGGATTTTGGTCATGAGATTATCAAAAAGG
ATCTTCACCTAGATCCTTTTAAATTAAAAATGAAGTTTTAAATCAATCTAAAGTATATATGAGTAAACTT
GGTCTGACAGTTACCAATGCTTAATCAGTGAGGCACCTATCTCAGCGATCTGTCTATTTCGTTCATCCAT
AGTTGCCTGACTCCCCGTCGTGTAGATAACTACGATACGGGAGGGCTTACCATCTGGCCCCAGTGCTGCA
ATGATACCGCGAGACCCACGCTCACCGGCTCCAGATTTATCAGCAATAAACCAGCCAGCCGGAAGGGCCG
AGCGCAGAAGTGGTCCTGCAACTTTATCCGCCTCCATCCAGTCTATTAATTGTTGCCGGGAAGCTAGAGT
AAGTAGTTCGCCAGTTAATAGTTTGCGCAACGTTGTTGCCATTGCTACAGGCATCGTGGTGTCACGCTCG
TCGTTTGGTATGGCTTCATTCAGCTCCGGTTCCCAACGATCAAGGCGAGTTACATGATCCCCCATGTTGT
GCAAAAAAGCGGTTAGCTCCTTCGGTCCTCCGATCGTTGTCAGAAGTAAGTTGGCCGCAGTGTTATCACT
CATGGTTATGGCAGCACTGCATAATTCTCTTACTGTCATGCCATCCGTAAGATGCTTTTCTGTGACTGGT
GAGTACTCAACCAAGTCATTCTGAGAATAGTGTATGCGGCGACCGAGTTGCTCTTGCCCGGCGTCAATAC
GGGATAATACCGCGCCACATAGCAGAACTTTAAAAGTGCTCATCATTGGAAAACGTTCTTCGGGGCGAAA
ACTCTCAAGGATCTTACCGCTGTTGAGATCCAGTTCGATGTAACCCACTCGTGCACCCAACTGATCTTCA
GCATCTTTTACTTTCACCAGCGTTTCTGGGTGAGCAAAAACAGGAAGGCAAAATGCCGCAAAAAAGGGAA
TAAGGGCGACACGGAAATGTTGAATACTCATACTCTTCCTTTTTCAATATTATTGAAGCATTTATCAGGG
TTATTGTCTCATGAGCGGATACATATTTGAATGTATTTAGAAAAATAAACAAATAGGGGTTCCGCGCACA
TTTCCCCGAAAAGTGCCACCTGACGTC
Features (pLannotate 1.2.2; 36 found; start..end, strand, type, name):
     28..80      -  misc_feature   bom (fragment): basis of mobility region from pBR322
    235..614     +  enhancer       CMV enhancer: human cytomegalovirus immediate early enhancer
    615..814     +  promoter       CMV promoter: human cytomegalovirus (CMV) immediate early promoter
    832..1012    +  LTR            5' LTR (truncated): truncated 5' long terminal repeat (LTR) from HIV-1
   1059..1184    +  misc_feature   HIV-1 Ψ: packaging signal of human immunodeficiency virus type 1
   1168..1531    +  CDS            HIV-1 gag (fragment): gag protein from human immunodeficiency virus 1; gag
   1677..1910    +  misc_feature   RRE: The Rev response element (RRE) of HIV-1 allows for Rev-dependent mRNA export from the nucleus to the cytoplasm.
   2287..2387    +  CDS            Rev (fragment): human immunodeficiency virus 1 (HIV-1) Rev protein; rev; enhances nuclear export of unspliced and incompletely spliced viral mRNAs
   2391..2508    +  misc_feature   cPPT/CTS: central polypurine tract and central termination sequence of HIV-1
   2522..2539    -  misc_feature   MCS (fragment): pUC18/19 multiple cloning site
   2550..2820    -  protein_bind   tetracycline response element: contains seven copies of the tetracycline operator tetO tetracycline repressor TetR
   2840..2885    +  promoter       TRE3GV promoter (fragment): 3rd-generation Tet-responsive promoter that can be activated by binding of Tet-On® 3G, optimized for retroviral and lentiviral vectors
   2963..3583    +  CDS            tetR: TETR2_ECOLX - Experimental evidence at protein level: Swiss-Prot protein existence level 1. TetR is the repressor of the tetracycline resistance element; its N-terminal region forms a helix-turn-helix structure and binds DNA. Binding of tetracycline to TetR reduces the repressor affinity for the tetracycline resistance gene (tetA) promoter operator sites. From Escherichia coli.
   3663..3688    +  CDS            VP64 (fragment): tetrameric repeat of the minimal activation domain of herpes simplex virus VP16 (Beerli et al., 1998)
   3704..3729    +  CDS            VP160 (fragment): 10 tandem repeats of the minimal activation domain of herpes simplex virus VP16 (Cheng et al., 2013)
   3794..4492    +  CDS            TagBFP: TagBFP is a basic (constitutively fluorescent) blue fluorescent protein published in 2008, derived from Entacmaea quadricolor. It is reported to be a very rapidly-maturing monomer with very low acid sensitivity.
   4559..10939   +  CDS            L: L_RABVS - Experimental evidence at protein level: Swiss-Prot protein existence level 1. RNA-directed RNA polymerase that catalyzes the replication of viral genomic RNA. The template is composed of the viral RNA tightly encapsidated by the nucleoprotein (N). The replicase mode is dependent on intracellular N protein concentration. In this mode, the polymerase replicates the whole viral genome without recognizing transcriptional signals, and the replicated genome is not caped or polyadenylated. From Rabies virus (strain SAD B19) (RABV).
  10952..11540   +  misc_feature   WPRE: woodchuck hepatitis virus posttranscriptional regulatory element
  11560..11628   +  CDS            nef (fragment): NEF_HV1Z2 - Experimental evidence at protein level: Swiss-Prot protein existence level 1. Extracellular Nef protein targets CD4(+) T-lymphocytes for apoptosis by interacting with CXCR4 surface receptors. From Human immunodeficiency virus type 1 group M subtype D (isolate Z2/CDC-Z34) (HIV-1).
  11630..11942   +  LTR            5' LTR (fragment): 5' long terminal repeat (LTR) from HIV-1
  11950..12130   +  LTR            5' LTR (truncated): truncated 5' long terminal repeat (LTR) from HIV-1
  12162..12386   +  polyA_signal   bGH poly(A) signal: bovine growth hormone polyadenylation signal
  12390..12411   +  promoter       SV40 promoter (fragment): SV40 enhancer and early promoter
  12432..12860   +  rep_origin     f1 ori (sequence partly withheld): f1 bacteriophage origin of replication; arrow indicates direction of (+) strand synthesis
  12874..13203   +  promoter       SV40 promoter: SV40 enhancer and early promoter
  13251..13298   +  promoter       EM7 promoter: synthetic bacterial promoter&nbsp
  13317..13691   +  CDS            BleoR: antibiotic-binding protein; Sh ble from Streptoalloteichus hindustanus; confers resistance to bleomycin, phleomycin, and Zeocin™
  13701..13826   +  CDS            ble (fragment): BLE_KLEPN - Experimental evidence at protein level: Swiss-Prot protein existence level 1. Binding protein with a strong affinity to the bleomycin family of antibiotics. Binds to CL990; an antimitotic-antibiotic compound. From Klebsiella pneumoniae.
  13821..13942   +  polyA_signal   SV40 poly(A) signal: SV40 polyadenylation signal
  14013..14035   -  protein_bind   lac operator (fragment): The lac repressor binds to the lac operator to inhibit transcription in E. coli. This inhibition can be relieved by adding lactose or isopropyl-β-D-thiogalactopyranoside (IPTG). lac repressor encoded by lacI
  14039..14069   -  promoter       lac promoter: promoter for the E. coli lac operon
  14084..14105   -  protein_bind   CAP binding site: CAP binding activates transcription in the presence of cAMP. E. coli catabolite activator protein
  14118..14210   -  CDS            lacI (fragment): lac repressor; lacI; The lac repressor binds to the lac operator to inhibit transcription in E. coli. This inhibition can be relieved by adding lactose or isopropyl-β-D-thiogalactopyranoside (IPTG).
  14393..14981   -  rep_origin     ori: high-copy-number ColE1/pMB1/pBR322/pUC origin of replication
  15152..16012   -  CDS            AmpR: β-lactamase; bla; confers resistance to ampicillin, carbenicillin, and related antibiotics
  16013..16117   -  promoter       AmpR promoter: bla
