[The description below was written by a language model from this plasmid's Addgene catalogue record and pLannotate feature annotations shown in this document.]
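Description:
pLV-TTBL is an HIV-1-based lentiviral transfer plasmid of about 16.1 kb, built on the pCSC-SP-PW-GFP backbone for expression in mammalian cells. It is propagated in E. coli at high copy from a ColE1/pUC-type origin under ampicillin selection. The backbone also carries an f1 origin and an SV40/EM7-driven bleomycin/Zeocin resistance cassette that lies outside the viral genome. A CMV enhancer/promoter fused to a truncated 5' LTR drives transcription of the packageable RNA. This RNA contains the Ψ packaging signal with a gag fragment, the RRE for Rev-dependent nuclear export, and the cPPT/CTS. A WPRE and the 3' LTR region follow the payload, and a bGH polyadenylation signal sits downstream.

The internal cassette starts with a tetracycline response element (seven tetO copies) and a minimal TRE3G-type promoter. Three coding regions follow in the same orientation: a TetR domain joined to short VP16-derived activation repeats (a tetracycline-controlled transactivator), a TagBFP-family blue fluorescent protein (mTagBFP2 per the catalogue entry), and the roughly 6.4 kb SAD B19 rabies virus L gene, which encodes the viral RNA-dependent RNA polymerase. Placing the transactivator under its own responsive promoter suggests an autoregulatory, tetracycline-sensitive loop. The record does not say whether the transactivator is of the Tet-Off or Tet-On type, and no linking elements between the three coding regions are annotated.

The catalogue purpose mentions only L and mTagBFP2, and the listed 7,152 bp insert size matches those two genes rather than the whole cassette. The associated publication concerns double-deletion-mutant rabies viruses, so the likely use is to supply L in trans to polymerase-deleted rabies vectors, with blue fluorescence marking the expressing cells. The depositor and sequencing-derived records agree closely, differing by two nucleotides.
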