Addgene plasmid #115233: pLV-TTBL
Purpose: Lentiviral transfer plasmid for expression of SAD B19 L and mTagBFP2
Depositing lab: Ian Wickersham. Depositing organization: Massachusetts Institute of Technology. Publication: Long-term labeling and imaging of synaptically connected neuronal networks in vivo using double-deletion-mutant rabies viruses. Jin L, Sullivan HA, Zhu M, Lavin TK, Matsuyama M, Fu X, Lea NE, Xu R, Hou Y, Rutigliani L, Pruner M, Babcock KR, Ip JPK, Hu M, Daigle TL, Zeng H, Sur M, Feng G, Wickersham IR. Nat Neurosci. 2024 Jan 11. doi: 10.1038/s41593-023-01545-8. PubMed 38212587.
Backbone
  Vector backbone: pCSC-SP-PW-GFP
  Backbone manufacturer: Inder Verma Lab
  Vector type: Mammalian Expression
Growth in bacteria
  Bacterial resistance: Ampicillin, 100 μg/mL
  Growth temperature: 37°C
  Growth strain: NEB Stable
  Copy number: High Copy
Gene/Insert
  Gene/Insert name: mTagBFP2 and rabies virus SAD B19 strain polymerase gene (B19L)
  Species: Synthetic
  Insert size (bp): 7152
Terms and licenses: Academic/Nonprofit Terms; Industry Terms: Not Available to Industry
How to cite: pLV-TTBL was a gift from Ian Wickersham (Addgene plasmid # 115233 ; http://n2t.net/addgene:115233 ; RRID:Addgene_115233)
